>Addgene plasmid #146259 | pAc5.1B-lambdaN-HA-HsTNRC6C_C-term_F | depositor full sequence | sequence record 288704 | Full Sequence
CTTCAAGGAATTAATTCTATATTCTAAAAACACAAATGATACTTCTAAAAAAAATCATGAATGGCATCAA
CTCTGAATCAAATCTTTGCAGATGCACCTACTTCTCATTTCCACTGTCACATCATTTTTCCAGATCTCGC
TGCCTGTTATGTGGCCCACAAACCAAGACACGTTTTATGGCCATTAAAGCTGGCTGATCGTCGCCAAACA
CCAAATACATATCAATATGTACATTCGAGAAAGAAGCGATCAAAGAAGCGTCTTCGGGCGAGTAGGAGAA
TGCGGAGGAGAAGGAGAACGAGCTGATCTAGTATCTCTCCACAATCCAATGCCAACTGACCAACTGGCCA
TATTCGGAGCAATTTGAAGCCAATTTCCATCGCCTGGCGATCGCTCCATTCTTGGCTATATGTTTTTCAC
CGTTCCCGGGGCCATTTTCAAAGACTCGTCGGTAAGATAAGATTGTGTCACTCGCTGTCTCTCTTCATTT
GTCGAAGAATGCTGAGGAATTTCGCGATGACGTCGGCGAGTATTTTGAAGAATGAGAATAATTTGTATTT
ATACGAAAATCAGTTAGTGGAATTTTCTACAAAAACATGTTATCTATAGATAATTTTGTTGCAAAATATG
TTGACTATGACAAAGATTGTATGTATATACCTTTAATGTATTCTCATTTTCTTATGTATTTATAATGGCA
ATGATGATACTGATGATATTTTAAGATGATGCCAGACCACAGGCTGATTTCTGCGTCTTTTGCCGAACGC
AGTGCATGTGCGGTTGTTGTTTTTTGGAATAGTTTCAATTTTCGGACTGTCCGCTTTGATTTCAGTTTCT
TGGCTTATTCAAAAAGCAAAGTAAAGCCAAAAAAGCGAGATGGCAATACCAAATGCGGCAAAACGGTAGT
GGAAGGAAAGGGGTGCGGGGCAGCGGAAGGAAGGGTGGGGCGGGGCGTGGCGGGGTCTGTGGCTGGGCGC
GACGTCACCGACGTTGGAGCCACTCCTTTGACCATGTGTGCGTGTGTGTATTATTCGTGTCTCGCCACTC
GCCGGTTGTTTTTTTCTTTTTATCTCGCTCTCTCTAGCGCCATCTCGTACGCATGCTCAACGCACCGCAT
GTTGCCGTGTCCTTTATGCGTCATTTTGGCTCGAAATAGGCAATTATTTAAACAAAGATTAGTCAACGAA
AACGCTAAAATAAATAAGTCTACAATATGGTTACTTATTGCCATGTGTGTGCAGCCAACGATAGCAACAA
AAGCAACAACACAGTGGCTTTCCCTCTTTCACTTTTTGTTTGCAAGCGCGTGCGAGCAAGACGGCACGAC
CGGCAAACGCAATTACGCTGACAAAGAGCAGACGAAGTTTTGGCCGAAAAACATCAAGGCGCCTGATACG
AATGCATTTGCAATAACAATTGCGATATTTAATATTGTTTATGAAGCTGTTTGACTTCAAAACACACAAA
AAAAAAAATAAAACAAATTATTTGAAAGAGAATTAGGAATCGGACAGCTTATCGTTACGGGCTAACAGCA
CACCGAGACGAAATAGCTTACCTGACGTCACAGCCTCTGGAAGAACTGCCGCCAAGCAGAGAGAGAGAGA
AAAAGAGGGAGAGCAGCTTAGACCGCATGTGCTTGTGTGTGAGGCGTCTCTCTCTTCGTCTCCTGTTTGC
GCAAACGCATAGACTGCACTGAGAAAATCGATTACCTATTTTTTATGAATGAATATTTGCACTATTACTA
TTCAAAACTATTAAGATAGCAATCACATTCAATAGCCAAATACTATACCACCTGAGCGATGCAACGAAAT
GATCAATTTGAGCAAAAATGCTGCATATTTAGGACGGCATCATTATAGAAATGCTTCTTGCTGTGTACTT
TTCTCTCGTCTGGCAGCTGTTTCGCCGTTATTGTTAAAACCGGCTTAAGTTAGGTGTGTTTTCTACGACT
AGTGATGCCCCTACTAGAAGATGTGTGTTGCACAAATGTCCCTGAATAACCAATTTGAAGTGCAGATAGC
AGTAAACGTAAGCTAATATGAATATTATTTAACTGTAATGTTTTAATATCGCTGGACATTACTAATAAAC
CCACTATAAACACATGTACATATGTATGTTTTGGCATACAATGAGTAGTTGGGGAAAAAATGTGTAAAAG
CACCGTGACCATCACAGCATAAAGATAACCAGCTGAAGTATCGAATATGAGTAACCCCCAAATTGAATCA
CATGCCGCAACTGATAGGACCCATGGAAGTACACTCTTCATGGCGATATACAAGACACACACAAGCACGA
ACACCCAGTTGCGGAGGAAATTCTCCGTAAATGAAAACCCAATCGGCGAACAATTCATACCCATATATGG
TAAAAGTTTTGAACGCGACTTGAGAGCGGAGAGCATTGCGGCTGATAAGGTTTTAGCGCTAAGCGGGCTT
TATAAAACGGGCTGCGGGACCAGTTTTCATATCACTACCGTTTGAGTTCTTGTGCTGTGTGGATACTCCT
CCCGACACAAAGCCGCTCCATCAGCCAGCAGTCGTCTAATCCAGAGACCCCGGATCGGGGTACCAACATG
GACGCACAAACACGACGACGTGAGCGTCGCGCTGAGAAACAAGCTCAATGGAAAGCTGCAAACGGTGGAT
CTCCTCCACATATGGCTTACCCATACGATGTTCCAGATTACGCTCCTCCAAGCTTGAATTCTGCAGATAT
CGCCCCCAAAAAAGGACTTCAAAAGGGCATGAAGACGTCTGGCAAGCAGGATGAGGCCTGGATCATGAGC
CGGCTGATCAAACAACTCACAGACATGGGCTTCCCGAGAGAGCCAGCTGAGGAGGCCTTGAAGAGTAACA
ATATGAATCTTGATCAGGCCATGAGCGCTCTGCTGGAAAAGAAGGTGGACGTGGACAAGCGTGGGCTGGG
AGTGACCGACCATAATGGAATGGCCGCCAAGCCCCTCGGCTGCCGCCCGCCAATCTCCAAAGAGTCTTCC
GTGGACCGCCCCACCTTTCTTGACAAGGATGGCGGCCTCGTGGAAGAGCCCACGCCTTCACCGTTCTTGC
CTTCCCCAAGCCTGAAGCTCCCCCTTTCACACAGTGCACTCCCCAGTCAGGCCCTGGGTGGGATTGCCTC
CGGGCTGGGCATGCAAAACTTGAATTCTTCTAGACAGATACCGAGTGGCAATCTGGGTATGTTTGGCAAT
AGTGGAGCAGCACAAGCCAGGACCATGCAGCAGCCGCCACAGCCACCAGTGCAGCCTCTTAACTCTTCCC
AGCCCAGTCTCCGTGCTCAAGTGCCTCAGTTTCTATCCCCTCAGGTTCAAGCACAGCTTTTGCAGTTTGC
AGCAAAAAACATTGGTCTCAACCCTGCACTATTAACCTCGCCAATTAATCCTCAACATATGACGATGTTG
AACCAGCTCTATCAGCTGCAGCTGGCATACCAACGTTTACAAATCCAGCAGCAGATGTTACAGGCCCAGC
GTAATGTGTCCGGATCCATGAGACAACAGGAGCAGCAAGTTGCGCGCACAATCACTAATCTGCAGCAGCA
GATCCAGCAGCACCAGCGCCAGCTGGCCCAGGCCCTGCTCGTGAAGCAGCCACCACCGCCACCGCCCCCG
CCGCACCTGTCTCTGCACCCCTCTGCAGGCAAATCGGCCATGGACAGCTTCCCCTCGCACCCACAGACTC
CCGGCCTACCTGACCTGCAGACCAAAGAGCAGCAGTCTTCACCCAACACCTTTGCTCCTTACCCTCTCGC
TGGACTGAACCCAAACATGAATGTCAACAGCATGGACATGACCGGTGGCTTGTCGGTGAAGGACCCATCC
CAGTCCCAGTCACGCCTCCCCCAGTGGACGCACCCCAACTCCATGGATAACTTGCCCAGTGCCGCTTCCC
CCCTGGAGCAGAACCCTAGCAAGCATGGTGCTATCCCTGGAGGTCTAAGCATTGGGCCTCCAGGTAAGTC
CTCCATTGATGACTCCTATGGCCGGTACGATTTAATCCAGAACAGTGAGTCACCAGCCAGTCCTCCCGTA
GCTGTTCCCCATAGCTGGTCACGTGCCAAATCTGACAGTGATAAAATCTCAAATGGCTCTAGCATCAACT
GGCCCCCAGAATTCCATCCGGGAGTTCCATGGAAAGGACTGCAGAATATTGACCCTGAGAATGACCCTGA
CGTCACTCCTGGCAGTGTCCCCACTGGGCCTACCATCAACACCACCATCCAGGATGTCAACCGCTACCTC
CTCAAGAGTGGAGGTAAACTGTCAGACATCAAATCGACGTGGTCCTCTGGCCCTACCTCCCACACGCAAG
CCTCTCTGTCTCATGAACTATGGAAGGTGCCCAGAAACAGTACTGCACCCACGAGGCCACCTCCAGGGTT
AACCAATCCCAAGCCCTCCTCCACCTGGGGTGCCAGCCCCCTCGGCTGGACCAGCTCCTACTCCTCGGGT
TCTGCCTGGAGCACCGACACCTCAGGAAGAACCAGCAGCTGGCTCGTTCTTCGAAACCTCACTCCCCAGA
TTGATGGTTCTACACTGCGGACATTGTGTTTGCAACATGGGCCTCTTATCACATTCCACCTGAATCTGAC
TCAAGGCAATGCTGTGGTCCGGTACAGCTCCAAGGAGGAGGCTGCCAAGGCCCAGAAGTCTCTGCACATG
TGCGTCCTGGGAAACACTACCATCCTGGCCGAGTTCGCTGGTGAAGAAGAAGTGAATCGCTTCTTAGCCC
AAGGCCAGGCGCTGCCACCCACTTCCAGCTGGCAGTCCAGCAGCGCGTCCAGCCAGCCGCGGCTCAGCGC
AGCGGGCAGCTCCCATGGCCTGGTACGCAGCGACGCTGGCCACTGGAACGCCCCGTGCCTGGGTGGCAAG
GGGAGCAGTGAGCTGCTGTGGGGCGGGGTGCCCCAGTACTCCAGCAGCCTGTGGGGCCCGCCCAGCGCCG
ACGACAGCAGGGTGATAGGCAGCCCCACGCCGCTAACCACCCTGCTGCCTGGGGACCTGCTCAGCGGGGA
GTCCCTGTAGACTCGAGTCTAGAGGGCCCGCGGTTCGAAGGTAAGCCTATCCCTAACCCTCTCCTCGGTC
TCGATTCTACGCGTACCGGTCATCATCACCATCACCATTGAGTTTAAACCCGCTGATCAGCCTCGACTGT
GCCTTCTAAGGCCTGAGCTCGCTGATCAGCCTCGATCGAGGATCCAGACATGATAAGATACATTGATGAG
TTTGGACAAACCACAACTAGAATGCAGTGAAAAAAATGCTTTATTTGTGAAATTTGTGATGCTATTGCTT
TATTTGTAACCATTATAAGCTGCAATAAACAAGTTAACAACAACAATTGCATTCATTTTATGTTTCAGGT
TCAGGGGGAGGTGTGGGAGGTTTTTTAAAGCAAGTAAAACCTCTACAAATGTGGTATGGCTGATTATGAT
CAGTCGACCGATGCCCTTGAGAGCCTTCAACCCAGTCAGCTCCTTCCGGTGGGCGCGGGGCATGACTATC
GTCGCCGCACTTATGACTGTCTTCTTTATCATGCAACTCGTAGGACAGGTGCCGGCAGCGCTCTGGGTCA
TTTTCGGCGAGGACCGCTTTCGCTGGAGCGCGACGATGATCGGCCTGTCGCTTGCGGTATTCGGAATCTT
GCACGCCCTCGCTCAAGCCTTCGTCACTGGTCCCGCCACCAAACGTTTCGGCGAGAAGCAGGCCATTATC
GCCGGCATGGCGGCCGACGCGCTGGGCTACGTCTTGCTGGCGTTCGCGACGCGAGGCTGGATGGCCTTCC
CCATTATGATTCTTCTCGCTTCCGGCGGCATCGGGATGCCCGCGTTGCAGGCCATGCTGTCCAGGCAGGT
AGATGACGACCATCAGGGACAGCTTCAAGGATCGCTCGCGGCTCTTACCAGCCAGCAAAAGGCCAGGAAC
CGTAAAAAGGCCGCGTTGCTGGCGTTTTTCCATAGGCTCCGCCCCCCTGACGAGCATCACAAAAATCGAC
GCTCAAGTCAGAGGTGGCGAAACCCGACAGGACTATAAAGATACCAGGCGTTTCCCCCTGGAAGCTCCCT
CGTGCGCTCTCCTGTTCCGACCCTGCCGCTTACCGGATACCTGTCCGCCTTTCTCCCTTCGGGAAGCGTG
GCGCTTTCTCAATGCTCACGCTGTAGGTATCTCAGTTCGGTGTAGGTCGTTCGCTCCAAGCTGGGCTGTG
TGCACGAACCCCCCGTTCAGCCCGACCGCTGCGCCTTATCCGGTAACTATCGTCTTGAGTCCAACCCGGT
AAGACACGACTTATCGCCACTGGCAGCAGCCACTGGTAACAGGATTAGCAGAGCGAGGTATGTAGGCGGT
GCTACAGAGTTCTTGAAGTGGTGGCCTAACTACGGCTACACTAGAAGGACAGTATTTGGTATCTGCGCTC
TGCTGAAGCCAGTTACCTTCGGAAAAAGAGTTGGTAGCTCTTGATCCGGCAAACAAACCACCGCTGGTAG
CGGTGGTTTTTTTGTTTGCAAGCAGCAGATTACGCGCAGAAAAAAAGGATCTCAAGAAGATCCTTTGATC
TTTTCTACGGGGTCTGACGCTCAGTGGAACGAAAACTCACGTTAAGGGATTTTGGTCATGAGATTATCAA
AAAGGATCTTCACCTAGATCCTTTTAAATTAAAAATGAAGTTTTAAATCAATCTAAAGTATATATGAGTA
AACTTGGTCTGACAGTTACCAATGCTTAATCAGTGAGGCACCTATCTCAGCGATCTGTCTATTTCGTTCA
TCCATAGTTGCCTGACTCCCCGTCGTGTAGATAACTACGATACGGGAGGGCTTACCATCTGGCCCCAGTG
CTGCAATGATACCGCGAGACCCACGCTCACCGGCTCCAGATTTATCAGCAATAAACCAGCCAGCCGGAAG
GGCCGAGCGCAGAAGTGGTCCTGCAACTTTATCCGCCTCCATCCAGTCTATTAATTGTTGCCGGGAAGCT
AGAGTAAGTAGTTCGCCAGTTAATAGTTTGCGCAACGTTGTTGCCATTGCTGCAGGCATCGTGGTGTCAC
GCTCGTCGTTTGGTATGGCTTCATTCAGCTCCGGTTCCCAACGATCAAGGCGAGTTACATGATCCCCCAT
GTTGTGCAAAAAAGCGGTTAGCTCCTTCGGTCCTCCGATCGTTGTCAGAAGTAAGTTGGCCGCAGTGTTA
TCACTCATGGTTATGGCAGCACTGCATAATTCTCTTACTGTCATGCCATCCGTAAGATGCTTTTCTGTGA
CTGGTGAGTACTCAACCAAGTCATTCTGAGAATAGTGTATGCGGCGACCGAGTTGCTCTTGCCCGGCGTC
AACACGGGATAATACCGCGCCACATAGCAGAACTTTAAAAGTGCTCATCATTGGAAAACGTTCTTCGGGG
CGAAAACTCTCAAGGATCTTACCGCTGTTGAGATCCAGTTCGATGTAACCCACTCGTGCACCCAACTGAT
CTTCAGCATCTTTTACTTTCACCAGCGTTTCTGGGTGAGCAAAAACAGGAAGGCAAAATGCCGCAAAAAA
GGGAATAAGGGCGACACGGAAATGTTGAATACTCATACTCTTCCTTTTTCAATATTATTGAAGCATTTAT
CAGGGTTATTGTCTCATGAGCGGATACATATTTGAATGTATTTAGAAAAATAAACAAATAGGGGTTCCGC
GCACATTTCCCCGAAAAGTGCCACCTGACGTCTAAGAAACCATTATTATCATGACATTAACCTATAAAAA
TAGGCGTATCACGAGGCCCTTTCGT
Features (pLannotate 1.2.2; 11 found; start..end, strand, type, name):
     56..2568    +  promoter       Ac5 promoter: Drosophila melanogaster actin 5C promoter
   2588..2653    +  CDS            N (fragment): REGN_LAMBD - Experimental evidence at protein level: Swiss-Prot protein existence level 1. Plays a role as a transcriptional antitermination factor that allows the virus to initiate its lytic phase. Activates expression of the delayed viral early genes by modifying host RNA polymerase (RNAP) into a form that is resistant to termination signals. This antitermination function requires the host NusA protein which serves to stabilize the interaction between antitermination protein N and host RNA polymerase. From Escherichia phage lambda (Bacteriophage lambda).
   2678..2704    +  CDS            3xHA (fragment): three tandem HA epitope tags
   2732..5047    +  CDS            TNRC6C (fragment): TNR6C_HUMAN - Also known as KIAA1582. Experimental evidence at protein level: Swiss-Prot protein existence level 1. Plays a role in RNA-mediated gene silencing by micro-RNAs (miRNAs). Required for miRNA-dependent translational repression of complementary mRNAs by argonaute family proteins. As scaffoldng protein associates with argonaute proteins bound to partially complementary mRNAs and simultaneously can recruit CCR4-NOT and PAN deadenylase complexes. From Homo sapiens (Human).
   5080..5121    +  CDS            V5 tag: epitope tag from simian virus 5
   5221..5355    -  polyA_signal   SV40 poly(A) signal: SV40 polyadenylation signal
   5378..5462    -  CDS            large T antigen (fragment): large T antigen from SV40 (simian virus 40)
   5463..5933    +  CDS            TcR (fragment): tetracycline efflux protein; tet; confers resistance to tetracycline
   5977..6565    -  rep_origin     ori: high-copy-number ColE1/pMB1/pBR322/pUC origin of replication
   6736..7596    -  CDS            AmpR: β-lactamase; bla; confers resistance to ampicillin, carbenicillin, and related antibiotics
   7597..7701    -  promoter       AmpR promoter: bla
