[The description below was written by a language model from this plasmid's Addgene catalogue record and pLannotate feature annotations shown in this document.]
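Description:
pAc5.1B-lambdaN-HA-HsTNRC6C_C-term_F is an insect-cell expression plasmid of about 7.8 kb. The catalogue lists the backbone as unknown, although the name points to a pAc5.1B-type vector. It expresses a tagged C-terminal portion of human TNRC6C, a GW182-family scaffold protein that acts in miRNA-mediated silencing by bridging Argonaute proteins to the CCR4-NOT and PAN deadenylase complexes. Expression is driven by the Drosophila melanogaster actin 5C (Ac5) promoter, a strong constitutive promoter commonly used in Drosophila cultured cells, and an SV40 polyadenylation signal lies downstream of the coding region. In bacteria the plasmid is maintained through a ColE1/pUC-type origin and selected with ampicillin via the bla gene and its own promoter. The catalogue nonetheless records it as low copy. Short annotated fragments of the tetracycline resistance gene and SV40 large T antigen appear to be non-functional backbone remnants.

The reading frame begins with a short fragment of the bacteriophage lambda N protein, followed by an HA epitope and then roughly 2.3 kb of TNRC6C coding sequence. The HA feature is annotated as a fragment of a 3xHA tag, and its length is consistent with a single copy. A V5 tag is annotated just after the insert, but the record does not show whether it is in frame and translated or preceded by a stop codon. The lambda N peptide binds boxB RNA hairpins, so this fusion can be artificially tethered to a reporter mRNA carrying boxB sites. That arrangement allows the silencing activity of the TNRC6C C-terminal region to be tested independently of miRNA and Argonaute recruitment, with HA used for detection. The stated purpose is limited to insect expression, so the tethering use is inferred from the design. The meaning of the "_F" suffix is not explained.

The depositor sequence may be theoretical or based only on Sanger reads.
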