Addgene plasmid #146259: pAc5.1B-lambdaN-HA-HsTNRC6C_C-term_F
Purpose: Insect Expression of HsTNRC6C_Cterm
Depositing lab: Elisa Izaurralde. Depositing organization: Max Planck Institute for Developmental Biology.
Backbone
  Vector backbone: Unknown
  Vector type: Insect Expression
Growth in bacteria
  Bacterial resistance: Ampicillin, 100 μg/mL
  Growth temperature: 37°C
  Growth strain: DH5alpha
  Copy number: Low Copy
Gene/Insert
  Gene/Insert name: HsTNRC6C_Cterm
  Species: H. sapiens (human)
  Entrez Gene: TNRC6C
  Cloning method: Unknown
Terms and licenses: Academic/Nonprofit Terms; Industry Terms: Not Available to Industry
Depositor comments: Plasmids from this collection were made available to the research community and donated after the lab closed. Please note that the sequence provided by the depositing laboratory may be theoretical/predicted or based on Sanger sequencing results. There may be discrepancies between sequencing results obtained by Addgene and the depositor sequence. If an Addgene verified sequence is not available, please contact before placing your order to request that our lab fully sequence the plasmid.
How to cite: pAc5.1B-lambdaN-HA-HsTNRC6C_C-term_F was a gift from Elisa Izaurralde (Addgene plasmid # 146259 ; http://n2t.net/addgene:146259 ; RRID:Addgene_146259)
